Addgene plasmid #182716: pPBO.ACT006
Purpose: Constituitvely expressed CasRx crRNA cloning vector, truncated 3' terminator region, with eGFP for cloning
Depositing lab: Joseph Schoeniger. Depositing organization: Sandia National Laboratory, Livermore. Publication: CRISPR-RNAa: targeted activation of translation using dCas13 fusions to translation initiation factors. Otoupal PB, Cress BF, Doudna JA, Schoeniger JS. Nucleic Acids Res. 2022 Aug 11. pii: 6660959. doi: 10.1093/nar/gkac680. PubMed 35950485.
Backbone
  Vector backbone: ColE1 ORI
  Backbone size w/o insert (bp): 1051
  Total vector size (bp): 3120
  Modifications to backbone: N/A
  Vector type: Bacterial Expression, CRISPR
Growth in bacteria
  Bacterial resistance: Ampicillin, 100 μg/mL
  Growth temperature: 37°C
  Growth strain: DH5alpha
  Copy number: High Copy
Gene/Insert
  Gene/Insert name: CasRx crRNA cloning backbone (alt names: dRfxCas13d guide; dCas13 guide)
  gRNA/shRNA sequence: aacccctaccaactggtcggggtttgaaacGGAGACGaaCGTCTCa
  Species: Ruminococcus flavefaciens XPD3002
  Insert size (bp): 2901
  Mutation: Catalytically deactivated R295A, H300A, R849A, H854A
  GenBank ID: 891778
  Promoter: pJ23119 (TTGACAGCTAGCTCAGTCCTAGGTATAATACTAGT)
  Tag / fusion protein: GFP in cloning site of crRNA for easier screening of clones (C terminal on backbone)
  Cloning method: Gibson Cloning
  Sequencing primers: 5′ gcgacacggaaatgttgaatact; 3′ tttgagtgagctgataccgctcg
Resource information
  A portion of this plasmid was derived from a plasmid made by: Plasmid pPBO.ACT001 was built using a dCasRx construct obtained from Emeric Charles at the University of California at Berkeley's labs of David Savage and Jennifer Doudna. Please cite the associated publication in any use of this plasmid: https://doi.org/10.1101/2021.05.26.445687. dCasRx was originally identified and created by Silvana Konnerman et al in the following publication. A variant of dCasRx can be obtained from Addgene deposit #109050. Please also cite the associated publication in any use of this plasmid: DOI: 10.1016/j.cell.2018.02.033
Terms and licenses: Academic/Nonprofit Terms; Industry Terms: Not Available to Industry
Depositor comments: This material is based upon work supported by the U. S. Department of Energy, Office of Science, through the Genomic Science Program, Office of Biological and Environmental Research, under the Secure Biosystems Design Initiative. Sandia National Laboratories is managed by National Technology and Engineering Solutions of Sandia, LLC., a wholly owned subsidiary of Honeywell International, Inc., for the U.S. Department of Energy under contract no. DE-NA-0003525.
How to cite: pPBO.ACT006 was a gift from Joseph Schoeniger (Addgene plasmid # 182716 ; http://n2t.net/addgene:182716 ; RRID:Addgene_182716)
