[The description below was written by a language model from this plasmid's Addgene catalogue record and pLannotate feature annotations shown in this document.]
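Description:
pPBO.ACT006 is a small (about 3.1 kb) high-copy bacterial plasmid that serves as a cloning vector for CasRx (RfxCas13d) crRNAs to be expressed constitutively in E. coli. It replicates from a ColE1/pUC-type origin and is selected with ampicillin through a β-lactamase gene driven by its own bla promoter.

The payload is a guide RNA cassette under the strong constitutive synthetic promoter J23119, here in the version ending in an SpeI site. Immediately downstream lies the 30-base processed direct repeat of the RfxCas13d guide, which provides the handle recognised by the Cas13d protein. The spacer position that follows is occupied by a placeholder flanked by type IIS restriction sites. According to the record, this placeholder carries a GFP gene, annotated as superfolder GFP although the catalogue calls it eGFP. Replacing the stuffer with a target-specific spacer removes the fluorescent gene, so correct clones can be distinguished from uncut parental vector by loss of green fluorescence. An rrnB T1 terminator closes the cassette, consistent with the catalogue description of a truncated 3' terminator region, and a further putative terminator sits upstream of the promoter, spanning the sequence origin.

The catalogue lists catalytic-inactivating mutations (R295A, H300A, R849A, H854A) and an insert size of about 2.9 kb, but the feature table shows no Cas13d coding sequence. These fields appear to describe the dCasRx effector supplied from a companion plasmid rather than anything encoded here. The vector was built for CRISPR-RNAa work, in which dCas13 fused to translation initiation factors is guided to bacterial transcripts to activate their translation.
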