Features (pLannotate 1.2.2; 8 found; start..end, strand, type, name):
     21..55      +  promoter       J23119(SpeI) promoter: bacterial promoter (Registry of Standard Biological Parts BBa J23119) modified to end with an SpeI site
     56..85      +  misc_RNA       RfxCas13d DR30: 5' processed 30-base direct repeat for an RfxCas13d gRNA (Konermann et al., 2018)
    280..993     +  CDS            superfolder GFP: GFP variant that folds robustly even when fused to poorly folded proteins (Pédelacq et al., 2006)
   1005..1051    +  terminator     rrnB T1 terminator: transcription terminator T1 from the E. coli rrnB gene
   1275..1863    -  rep_origin     ori: high-copy-number ColE1/pMB1/pBR322/pUC origin of replication
   2034..2894    -  CDS            AmpR: β-lactamase; bla; confers resistance to ampicillin, carbenicillin, and related antibiotics
   2895..2999    -  promoter       AmpR promoter: bla
   3089..12      -  terminator     bacterial terminator (across the origin): putative bacterial transcription terminator
>Addgene plasmid #182716 | pPBO.ACT006 | addgene full sequence | sequence record 361297 | Addgene NGS Result
AAGGATGATTTCTGGAATTCTTGACAGCTAGCTCAGTCCTAGGTATAATACTAGTAACCCCTACCAACTG
GTCGGGGTTTGAAACGGAGACGACCGGCATTGGTCTTCAGACCGAAAGTGAAACGTGATTTCATGCGTCA
TTTTGAACATTTTGTAAATCTTATTTAATAATGTGTGCGGCAATTCACATTTAATTTATGAATGTTTTCT
TAACATCGCGGCAACTCAAGAAACGGCAGGTTCGGATCTTAGCTACTAGAGAAAGAGGAGAAATACTAGA
TGCGTAAAGGCGAAGAGCTGTTCACTGGTGTCGTCCCTATTCTGGTGGAACTGGATGGTGATGTCAACGG
TCATAAGTTTTCCGTGCGTGGCGAGGGTGAAGGTGACGCAACTAATGGTAAACTGACGCTGAAGTTCATC
TGTACTACTGGTAAACTGCCGGTTCCTTGGCCGACTCTGGTAACGACGCTGACTTATGGTGTTCAGTGCT
TTGCTCGTTATCCGGACCATATGAAGCAGCATGACTTCTTCAAGTCCGCCATGCCGGAAGGCTATGTGCA
GGAACGCACGATTTCCTTTAAGGATGACGGCACGTACAAAACGCGTGCGGAAGTGAAATTTGAAGGCGAT
ACCCTGGTAAACCGCATTGAGCTGAAAGGCATTGACTTTAAAGAGGACGGCAATATCCTGGGCCATAAGC
TGGAATACAATTTTAACAGCCACAATGTTTACATCACCGCCGATAAACAAAAAAATGGCATTAAAGCGAA
TTTTAAAATTCGCCACAACGTGGAGGATGGCAGCGTGCAGCTGGCTGATCACTACCAGCAAAACACTCCA
ATCGGTGATGGTCCTGTTCTGCTGCCAGACAATCACTATCTGAGCACGCAAAGCGTTCTGTCTAAAGATC
CGAACGAGAAACGCGATCATATGGTTCTGCTGGAGTTCGTAACCGCAGCGGGCATCACGCATGGTATGGA
TGAACTGTACAAATGAACGTCTCACAAATAAAACGAAAGGCTCAGTCGAAAGACTGGGCCTTTCGTTTTA
TCTGTTGTTTGTCGGTGAACTGGATCCTTACTCGAGTCTAGACTGCAGGCTTCCTCGCTCACTGACTCGC
TGCGCTCGGTCGTTCGGCTGCGGCGAGCGGTATCAGCTCACTCAAAGGCGGTAATACGGTTATCCACAGA
ATCAGGGGATAACGCAGGAAAGAACATGTGAGCAAAAGGCCAGCAAAAGGCCAGGAACCGTAAAAAGGCC
GCGTTGCTGGCGTTTTTCCACAGGCTCCGCCCCCCTGACGAGCATCACAAAAATCGACGCTCAAGTCAGA
GGTGGCGAAACCCGACAGGACTATAAAGATACCAGGCGTTTCCCCCTGGAAGCTCCCTCGTGCGCTCTCC
TGTTCCGACCCTGCCGCTTACCGGATACCTGTCCGCCTTTCTCCCTTCGGGAAGCGTGGCGCTTTCTCAT
AGCTCACGCTGTAGGTATCTCAGTTCGGTGTAGGTCGTTCGCTCCAAGCTGGGCTGTGTGCACGAACCCC
CCGTTCAGCCCGACCGCTGCGCCTTATCCGGTAACTATCGTCTTGAGTCCAACCCGGTAAGACACGACTT
ATCGCCACTGGCAGCAGCCACTGGTAACAGGATTAGCAGAGCGAGGTATGTAGGCGGTGCTACAGAGTTC
TTGAAGTGGTGGCCTAACTACGGCTACACTAGAAGAACAGTATTTGGTATCTGCGCTCTGCTGAAGCCAG
TTACCTTCGGAAAAAGAGTTGGTAGCTCTTGATCCGGCAAACAAACCACCGCTGGTAGCGGTGGTTTTTT
TGTTTGCAAGCAGCAGATTACGCGCAGAAAAAAAGGATCTCAAGAAGATCCTTTGATCTTTTCTACGGGG
TCTGACGCTCAGTGGAACGAAAACTCACGTTAAGGGATTTTGGTCATGAGATTATCAAAAAGGATCTTCA
CCTAGATCCTTTTAAATTAAAAATGAAGTTTTAAATCAATCTAAAGTATATATGAGTAAACTTGGTCTGA
CAGTTACCAATGCTTAATCAGTGAGGCACCTATCTCAGCGATCTGTCTATTTCGTTCATCCATAGTTGCC
TGACTCCCCGTCGTGTAGATAACTACGATACGGGAGGGCTTACCATCTGGCCCCAGTGCTGCAATGATAC
CGCGAGACCCACGCTCACCGGCTCCAGATTTATCAGCAATAAACCAGCCAGCCGGAAGGGCCGAGCGCAG
AAGTGGTCCTGCAACTTTATCCGCCTCCATCCAGTCTATTAATTGTTGCCGGGAAGCTAGAGTAAGTAGT
TCGCCAGTTAATAGTTTGCGCAACGTTGTTGCCATTGCTACAGGCATCGTGGTGTCACGCTCGTCGTTTG
GTATGGCTTCATTCAGCTCCGGTTCCCAACGATCAAGGCGAGTTACATGATCCCCCATGTTGTGCAAAAA
AGCGGTTAGCTCCTTCGGTCCTCCGATCGTTGTCAGAAGTAAGTTGGCCGCAGTGTTATCACTCATGGTT
ATGGCAGCACTGCATAATTCTCTTACTGTCATGCCATCCGTAAGATGCTTTTCTGTGACTGGTGAGTACT
CAACCAAGTCATTCTGAGAATAGTGTATGCGGCGACCGAGTTGCTCTTGCCCGGCGTCAATACGGGATAA
TACCGCGCCACATAGCAGAACTTTAAAAGTGCTCATCATTGGAAAACGTTCTTCGGGGCGAAAACTCTCA
AGGATCTTACCGCTGTTGAGATCCAGTTCGATGTAACCCACTCGTGCACCCAACTGATCTTCAGCATCTT
TTACTTTCACCAGCGTTTCTGGGTGAGCAAAAACAGGAAGGCAAAATGCCGCAAAAAAGGGAATAAGGGC
GACACGGAAATGTTGAATACTCATACTCTTCCTTTTTCAATATTATTGAAGCATTTATCAGGGTTATTGT
CTCATGAGCGGATACATATTTGAATGTATTTAGAAAAATAAACAAATAGGGGTTCCGCGCACATTTCCCC
GAAAAGTGCCACCTGACGTCTAAGAAACCATTATTATCATGACATTAACCTATAAAAATAGGCGTATCAC
GAGGCAGAATTTCAGATAAAAAAAATCCTTAGCTTTCGCT
